>Addgene plasmid #110190 | pEGFP-N1_MeCP2(deltaNC) | depositor full sequence | sequence record 207358 | Full Sequence
TAGTTATTAATAGTAATCAATTACGGGGTCATTAGTTCATAGCCCATATATGGAGTTCCGCGTTACATAA
CTTACGGTAAATGGCCCGCCTGGCTGACCGCCCAACGACCCCCGCCCATTGACGTCAATAATGACGTATG
TTCCCATAGTAACGCCAATAGGGACTTTCCATTGACGTCAATGGGTGGAGTATTTACGGTAAACTGCCCA
CTTGGCAGTACATCAAGTGTATCATATGCCAAGTACGCCCCCTATTGACGTCAATGACGGTAAATGGCCC
GCCTGGCATTATGCCCAGTACATGACCTTATGGGACTTTCCTACTTGGCAGTACATCTACGTATTAGTCA
TCGCTATTACCATGGTGATGCGGTTTTGGCAGTACATCAATGGGCGTGGATAGCGGTTTGACTCACGGGG
ATTTCCAAGTCTCCACCCCATTGACGTCAATGGGAGTTTGTTTTGGCACCAAAATCAACGGGACTTTCCA
AAATGTCGTAACAACTCCGCCCCATTGACGCAAATGGGCGGTAGGCGTGTACGGTGGGAGGTCTATATAA
GCAGAGCTGGTTTAGTGAACCGTCAGATCCGCTAGCGCTACCGGACTCAGATCTCGAGCTTCGAATTCTG
CAATTGGTCGACGGTACCGCGGGCCCGGGATCCACCGGTCGCCACCATGGTAGCTGGGATGTTAGGGCTC
AGGGAGGAAAAGCCAGCAGTGCCAGAAGCCTCGGCTTCCCCCAAACAGCGGCGCTCCATTATCCGTGACC
GGGGACCTATGTATGATGACCCCACCTTGCCTGAAGGTTGGACACGAAAGCTCAAACAAAGGAAGTCTGG
CCGATCTGCTGGAAAGTATGATGTATATTTGATCAATCCCCAGGGAAAAGCTTTTCGCTCTAAAGTAGAA
TTGATTGCATACTTTGAAAAGGTGGGAGACACCTCCTTGGACCCTAATGATTTTGACTTCACGGTAACTG
GGAGAGGGAGCCCCTCCAGGAGAGAGCAGAAACCACCTAAGAAGCCCAAATCTCCCAAAGCTCCAGGAAC
TGGCAGGGGTCGGGGACGCCCCAAAGGGAGCGGCACTGGGAGACCAAAGGCAGCAGCATCAGAAGGTGTT
CAGGTGAAAAGGGTCCTGGAGAAGAGCCCTGGGAAACTTGTTGTCAAGATGCCTTTCCAAGCATCGCCTG
GGGGTAAGGGTGAGGGAGGTGGGGCTACCACATCTGCCCAGGTCATGGTGATCAAACGCCCTGGCAGAAA
GCGAAAAGCTGAAGCTGACCCCCAGGCCATTCCTAAGAAACGGGGTAGAAAGCCTGGGAGTGTGGTGGCA
GCTGCTGCAGCTGAGGCCAAAAAGAAAGCCGTGAAGGAGTCTTCCATACGGTCTGTGCATGAGACTGTGC
TCCCCATCAAGAAGCGCAAGACCCGGGAGACGGTCGGGAGCTCCGGCAGTTCTGGAATGGTGAGCAAGGG
CGAGGAGCTGTTCACCGGGGTGGTGCCCATCCTGGTCGAGCTGGACGGCGACGTAAACGGCCACAAGTTC
AGCGTGTCCGGCGAGGGCGAGGGCGATGCCACCTACGGCAAGCTGACCCTGAAGTTCATCTGCACCACCG
GCAAGCTGCCCGTGCCCTGGCCCACCCTCGTGACCACCCTGACCTACGGCGTGCAGTGCTTCAGCCGCTA
CCCCGACCACATGAAGCAGCACGACTTCTTCAAGTCCGCCATGCCCGAAGGCTACGTCCAGGAGCGCACC
ATCTTCTTCAAGGACGACGGCAACTACAAGACCCGCGCCGAGGTGAAGTTCGAGGGCGACACCCTGGTGA
ACCGCATCGAGCTGAAGGGCATCGACTTCAAGGAGGACGGCAACATCCTGGGGCACAAGCTGGAGTACAA
CTACAACAGCCACAACGTCTATATCATGGCCGACAAGCAGAAGAACGGCATCAAGGTGAACTTCAAGATC
CGCCACAACATCGAGGACGGCAGCGTGCAGCTCGCCGACCACTACCAGCAGAACACCCCCATCGGCGACG
GCCCCGTGCTGCTGCCCGACAACCACTACCTGAGCACCCAGTCCGCCCTGAGCAAAGACCCCAACGAGAA
GCGCGATCACATGGTCCTGCTGGAGTTCGTGACCGCCGCCGGGATCACTCTCGGCATGGACGAGCTGTAC
AAGTAAAGCGGCCGCGACTCTAGATCATAATCAGCCATACCACATTTGTAGAGGTTTTACTTGCTTTAAA
AAACCTCCCACACCTCCCCCTGAACCTGAAACATAAAATGAATGCAATTGTTGTTGTTAACTTGTTTATT
GCAGCTTATAATGGTTACAAATAAAGCAATAGCATCACAAATTTCACAAATAAAGCATTTTTTTCACTGC
ATTCTAGTTGTGGTTTGTCCAAACTCATCAATGTATCTTAAGGCGTAAATTGTAAGCGTTAATATTTTGT
TAAAATTCGCGTTAAATTTTTGTTAAATCAGCTCATTTTTTAACCAATAGGCCGAAATCGGCAAAATCCC
TTATAAATCAAAAGAATAGACCGAGATAGGGT
[37 nt withheld, positions 2553-2589]
AAAGAACGTGGACTCCAACGTCAAAGG
[49 nt withheld, positions 2617-2665]
T
[91 nt withheld, positions 2667-2757]
G
[124 nt withheld, positions 2759-2882]
CAGGTGGCACTTTTCGGGGAAATGTGCGCGGAACCCCTATTTGTTTATTTTTCTAAATACATTCAAATAT
GTATCCGCTCATGAGACAATAACCCTGATAAATGCTTCAATAATATTGAAAAAGGAAGAGTCCTGAGGCG
GAAAGAACCAGCTGTGGAATGTGTGTCAGTTAGGGTGTGGAAAGTCCCCAGGCTCCCCAGCAGGCAGAAG
TATGCAAAGCATGCATCTCAATTAGTCAGCAACCAGGTGTGGAAAGTCCCCAGGCTCCCCAGCAGGCAGA
AGTATGCAAAGCATGCATCTCAATTAGTCAGCAACCATAGTCCCGCCCCTAACTCCGCCCATCCCGCCCC
TAACTCCGCCCAGTTCCGCCCATTCTCCGCCCCATGGCTGACTAATTTTTTTTATTTATGCAGAGGCCGA
GGCCGCCTCGGCCTCTGAGCTATTCCAGAAGTAGTGAGGAGGCTTTTTTGGAGGCCTAGGCTTTTGCAAA
GATCGATCAAGAGACAGGATGAGGATCGTTTCGCATGATTGAACAAGATGGATTGCACGCAGGTTCTCCG
GCCGCTTGGGTGGAGAGGCTATTCGGCTATGACTGGGCACAACAGACAATCGGCTGCTCTGATGCCGCCG
TGTTCCGGCTGTCAGCGCAGGGGCGCCCGGTTCTTTTTGTCAAGACCGACCTGTCCGGTGCCCTGAATGA
ACTGCAAGACGAGGCAGCGCGGCTATCGTGGCTGGCCACGACGGGCGTTCCTTGCGCAGCTGTGCTCGAC
GTTGTCACTGAAGCGGGAAGGGACTGGCTGCTATTGGGCGAAGTGCCGGGGCAGGATCTCCTGTCATCTC
ACCTTGCTCCTGCCGAGAAAGTATCCATCATGGCTGATGCAATGCGGCGGCTGCATACGCTTGATCCGGC
TACCTGCCCATTCGACCACCAAGCGAAACATCGCATCGAGCGAGCACGTACTCGGATGGAAGCCGGTCTT
GTCGATCAGGATGATCTGGACGAAGAGCATCAGGGGCTCGCGCCAGCCGAACTGTTCGCCAGGCTCAAGG
CGAGCATGCCCGACGGCGAGGATCTCGTCGTGACCCATGGCGATGCCTGCTTGCCGAATATCATGGTGGA
AAATGGCCGCTTTTCTGGATTCATCGACTGTGGCCGGCTGGGTGTGGCGGACCGCTATCAGGACATAGCG
TTGGCTACCCGTGATATTGCTGAAGAGCTTGGCGGCGAATGGGCTGACCGCTTCCTCGTGCTTTACGGTA
TCGCCGCTCCCGATTCGCAGCGCATCGCCTTCTATCGCCTTCTTGACGAGTTCTTCTGAGCGGGACTCTG
GGGTTCGAAATGACCGACCAAGCGACGCCCAACCTGCCATCACGAGATTTCGATTCCACCGCCGCCTTCT
ATGAAAGGTTGGGCTTCGGAATCGTTTTCCGGGACGCCGGCTGGATGATCCTCCAGCGCGGGGATCTCAT
GCTGGAGTTCTTCGCCCACCCTAGGGGGAGGCTAACTGAAACACGGAAGGAGACAATACCGGAAGGAACC
CGCGCTATGACGGCAATAAAAAGACAGAATAAAACGCACGGTGTTGGGTCGTTTGTTCATAAACGCGGGG
TTCGGTCCCAGGGCTGGCACTCTGTCGATACCCCACCGAGACCCCATTGGGGCCAATACGCCCGCGTTTC
TTCCTTTTCCCCACCCCACCCCCCAAGTTCGGGTGAAGGCCCAGGGCTCGCAGCCAACGTCGGGGCGGCA
GGCCCTGCCATAGCCTCAGGTTACTCATATATACTTTAGATTGATTTAAAACTTCATTTTTAATTTAAAA
GGATCTAGGTGAAGATCCTTTTTGATAATCTCATGACCAAAATCCCTTAACGTGAGTTTTCGTTCCACTG
AGCGTCAGACCCCGTAGAAAAGATCAAAGGATCTTCTTGAGATCCTTTTTTTCTGCGCGTAATCTGCTGC
TTGCAAACAAAAAAACCACCGCTACCAGCGGTGGTTTGTTTGCCGGATCAAGAGCTACCAACTCTTTTTC
CGAAGGTAACTGGCTTCAGCAGAGCGCAGATACCAAATACTGTCCTTCTAGTGTAGCCGTAGTTAGGCCA
CCACTTCAAGAACTCTGTAGCACCGCCTACATACCTCGCTCTGCTAATCCTGTTACCAGTGGCTGCTGCC
AGTGGCGATAAGTCGTGTCTTACCGGGTTGGACTCAAGACGATAGTTACCGGATAAGGCGCAGCGGTCGG
GCTGAACGGGGGGTTCGTGCACACAGCCCAGCTTGGAGCGAACGACCTACACCGAACTGAGATACCTACA
GCGTGAGCTATGAGAAAGCGCCACGCTTCCCGAAGGGAGAAAGGCGGACAGGTATCCGGTAAGCGGCAGG
GTCGGAACAGGAGAGCGCACGAGGGAGCTTCCAGGGGGAAACGCCTGGTATCTTTATAGTCCTGTCGGGT
TTCGCCACCTCTGACTTGAGCGTCGATTTTTGTGATGCTCGTCAGGGGGGCGGAGCCTATGGAAAAACGC
CAGCAACGCGGCCTTTTTACGGTTCCTGGCCTTTTGCTGGCCTTTTGCTCACATGTTCTTTCCTGCGTTA
TCCCCTGATTCTGTGGATAACCGTATTACCGCCATGCAT
Features (pLannotate 1.2.2; 14 found; start..end, strand, type, name):
     61..364     +  enhancer       CMV enhancer: human cytomegalovirus immediate early enhancer
    365..568     +  promoter       CMV promoter: human cytomegalovirus (CMV) immediate early promoter
    713..1435    +  CDS            Mecp2 (fragment): MECP2_RAT - Experimental evidence at protein level: Swiss-Prot protein existence level 1. Chromosomal protein that binds to methylated DNA. It can bind specifically to a single methyl-CpG pair. It is not influenced by sequences flanking the methyl-CpGs. Mediates transcriptional repression through interaction with histone deacetylase and the corepressor SIN3A. Binds both 5-methylcytosine (5mC) and 5-hydroxymethylcytosine (5hmC)- containing DNA, with a preference for 5-methylcytosine (5mC). From Rattus norvegicus (Rat).
   1457..2176    +  CDS            EGFP: the original enhanced GFP (Yang et al., 1996) mammalian codon-optimized
   2193..2276    +  CDS            large T antigen (fragment): large T antigen from SV40 (simian virus 40)
   2299..2420    +  polyA_signal   SV40 poly(A) signal: SV40 polyadenylation signal
   2454..2882    -  rep_origin     f1 ori (sequence partly withheld): f1 bacteriophage origin of replication; arrow indicates direction of (+) strand synthesis
   2909..3013    +  promoter       AmpR promoter: bla
   3015..3372    +  promoter       SV40 promoter: SV40 enhancer and early promoter
   3407..4201    +  CDS            NeoR/KanR: aminoglycoside phosphotransferase from Tn5; aph(3')-II (or nptII); confers resistance to neomycin, kanamycin, and G418 (Geneticin®)
   4222..4374    +  CDS            ble (fragment): BLE_KLEPN - Experimental evidence at protein level: Swiss-Prot protein existence level 1. Binding protein with a strong affinity to the bleomycin family of antibiotics. Binds to CL990; an antimitotic-antibiotic compound. From Klebsiella pneumoniae.
   4433..4480    +  polyA_signal   HSV TK poly(A) signal: herpes simplex virus thymidine kinase polyadenylation signal (Cole and Stacy, 1985)
   4571..4587    -  polyA_signal   bGH poly(A) signal (fragment): bovine growth hormone polyadenylation signal
   4809..5397    +  rep_origin     ori: high-copy-number ColE1/pMB1/pBR322/pUC origin of replication
