>Addgene plasmid #110190 | pEGFP-N1_MeCP2(deltaNC) | addgene full sequence | sequence record 210797 | Addgene NGS Result
TTAATAGTAATCAATTACGGGGTCATTAGTTCATAGCCCATATATGGAGTTCCGCGTTACATAACTTACG
GTAAATGGCCCGCCTGGCTGACCGCCCAACGACCCCCGCCCATTGACGTCAATAATGACGTATGTTCCCA
TAGTAACGCCAATAGGGACTTTCCATTGACGTCAATGGGTGGAGTATTTACGGTAAACTGCCCACTTGGC
AGTACATCAAGTGTATCATATGCCAAGTACGCCCCCTATTGACGTCAATGACGGTAAATGGCCCGCCTGG
CATTATGCCCAGTACATGACCTTATGGGACTTTCCTACTTGGCAGTACATCTACGTATTAGTCATCGCTA
TTACCATGGTGATGCGGTTTTGGCAGTACATCAATGGGCGTGGATAGCGGTTTGACTCACGGGGATTTCC
AAGTCTCCACCCCATTGACGTCAATGGGAGTTTGTTTTGGCACCAAAATCAACGGGACTTTCCAAAATGT
CGTAACAACTCCGCCCCATTGACGCAAATGGGCGGTAGGCGTGTACGGTGGGAGGTCTATATAAGCAGAG
CTGGTTTAGTGAACCGTCAGATCCGCTAGCGCTACCGGACTCAGATCTCGAGCTTCGAATTCTGCAATTG
GTCGACGGTACCGCGGGCCCGGGATCCACCGGTCGCCACCATGGTAGCTGGGATGTTAGGGCTCAGGGAG
GAAAAGCCAGCAGTGCCAGAAGCCTCGGCTTCCCCCAAACAGCGGCGCTCCATTATCCGTGACCGGGGAC
CTATGTATGATGACCCCACCTTGCCTGAAGGTTGGACACGAAAGCTCAAACAAAGGAAGTCTGGCCGATC
TGCTGGAAAGTATGATGTATATTTGATCAATCCCCAGGGAAAAGCTTTTCGCTCTAAAGTAGAATTGATT
GCATACTTTGAAAAGGTGGGAGACACCTCCTTGGACCCTAATGATTTTGACTTCACGGTAACTGGGAGAG
GGAGCCCCTCCAGGAGAGAGCAGAAACCACCTAAGAAGCCCAAATCTCCCAAAGCTCCAGGAACTGGCAG
GGGTCGGGGACGCCCCAAAGGGAGCGGCACTGGGAGACCAAAGGCAGCAGCATCAGAAGGTGTTCAGGTG
AAAAGGGTCCTGGAGAAGAGCCCTGGGAAACTTGTTGTCAAGATGCCTTTCCAAGCATCGCCTGGGGGTA
AGGGTGAGGGAGGTGGGGCTACCACATCTGCCCAGGTCATGGTGATCAAACGCCCTGGCAGAAAGCGAAA
AGCTGAAGCTGACCCCCAGGCCATTCCTAAGAAACGGGGTAGAAAGCCTGGGAGTGTGGTGGCAGCTGCT
GCAGCTGAGGCCAAAAAGAAAGCCGTGAAGGAGTCTTCCATACGGTCTGTGCATGAGACTGTGCTCCCCA
TCAAGAAGCGCAAGACCCGGGAGACGGTCGGGAGCTCCGGCAGTTCTGGAATGGTGAGCAAGGGCGAGGA
GCTGTTCACCGGGGTGGTGCCCATCCTGGTCGAGCTGGACGGCGACGTAAACGGCCACAAGTTCAGCGTG
TCCGGCGAGGGCGAGGGCGATGCCACCTACGGCAAGCTGACCCTGAAGTTCATCTGCACCACCGGCAAGC
TGCCCGTGCCCTGGCCCACCCTCGTGACCACCCTGACCTACGGCGTGCAGTGCTTCAGCCGCTACCCCGA
CCACATGAAGCAGCACGACTTCTTCAAGTCCGCCATGCCCGAAGGCTACGTCCAGGAGCGCACCATCTTC
TTCAAGGACGACGGCAACTACAAGACCCGCGCCGAGGTGAAGTTCGAGGGCGACACCCTGGTGAACCGCA
TCGAGCTGAAGGGCATCGACTTCAAGGAGGACGGCAACATCCTGGGGCACAAGCTGGAGTACAACTACAA
CAGCCACAACGTCTATATCATGGCCGACAAGCAGAAGAACGGCATCAAGGTGAACTTCAAGATCCGCCAC
AACATCGAGGACGGCAGCGTGCAGCTCGCCGACCACTACCAGCAGAACACCCCCATCGGCGACGGCCCCG
TGCTGCTGCCCGACAACCACTACCTGAGCACCCAGTCCGCCCTGAGCAAAGACCCCAACGAGAAGCGCGA
TCACATGGTCCTGCTGGAGTTCGTGACCGCCGCCGGGATCACTCTCGGCATGGACGAGCTGTACAAGTAA
AGCGGCCGCGACTCTAGATCATAATCAGCCATACCACATTTGTAGAGGTTTTACTTGCTTTAAAAAACCT
CCCACACCTCCCCCTGAACCTGAAACATAAAATGAATGCAATTGTTGTTGTTAACTTGTTTATTGCAGCT
TATAATGGTTACAAATAAAGCAATAGCATCACAAATTTCACAAATAAAGCATTTTTTTCACTGCATTCTA
GTTGTGGTTTGTCCAAACTCATCAATGTATCTTAAGGCGTAAATTGTAAGCGTTAATATTTTGTTAAAAT
TCGCGTTAAATTTTTGTTAAATCAGCTCATTTTTTAACCAATAGGCCGAAATCGGCAAAATCCCTTATAA
ATCAAAAGAATAGACCGAGATAGGGT
[37 nt withheld, positions 2547-2583]
AAAGAACGTGGACTCCAACGTCAAAGG
[49 nt withheld, positions 2611-2659]
T
[91 nt withheld, positions 2661-2751]
G
[124 nt withheld, positions 2753-2876]
CAGGTGGCACTTTTCGGGGAAATGTGCGCGGAACCCCTATTTGTTTATTTTTCTAAATACATTCAAATAT
GTATCCGCTCATGAGACAATAACCCTGATAAATGCTTCAATAATATTGAAAAAGGAAGAGTCCTGAGGCG
GAAAGAACCAGCTGTGGAATGTGTGTCAGTTAGGGTGTGGAAAGTCCCCAGGCTCCCCAGCAGGCAGAAG
TATGCAAAGCATGCATCTCAATTAGTCAGCAACCAGGTGTGGAAAGTCCCCAGGCTCCCCAGCAGGCAGA
AGTATGCAAAGCATGCATCTCAATTAGTCAGCAACCATAGTCCCGCCCCTAACTCCGCCCATCCCGCCCC
TAACTCCGCCCAGTTCCGCCCATTCTCCGCCCCATGGCTGACTAATTTTTTTTATTTATGCAGAGGCCGA
GGCCGCCTCGGCCTCTGAGCTATTCCAGAAGTAGTGAGGAGGCTTTTTTGGAGGCCTAGGCTTTTGCAAA
GATCGATCAAGAGACAGGATGAGGATCGTTTCGCATGATTGAACAAGATGGATTGCACGCAGGTTCTCCG
GCCGCTTGGGTGGAGAGGCTATTCGGCTATGACTGGGCACAACAGACAATCGGCTGCTCTGATGCCGCCG
TGTTCCGGCTGTCAGCGCAGGGGCGCCCGGTTCTTTTTGTCAAGACCGACCTGTCCGGTGCCCTGAATGA
ACTGCAAGACGAGGCAGCGCGGCTATCGTGGCTGGCCACGACGGGCGTTCCTTGCGCAGCTGTGCTCGAC
GTTGTCACTGAAGCGGGAAGGGACTGGCTGCTATTGGGCGAAGTGCCGGGGCAGGATCTCCTGTCATCTC
ACCTTGCTCCTGCCGAGAAAGTATCCATCATGGCTGATGCAATGCGGCGGCTGCATACGCTTGATCCGGC
TACCTGCCCATTCGACCACCAAGCGAAACATCGCATCGAGCGAGCACGTACTCGGATGGAAGCCGGTCTT
GTCGATCAGGATGATCTGGACGAAGAGCATCAGGGGCTCGCGCCAGCCGAACTGTTCGCCAGGCTCAAGG
CGAGCATGCCCGACGGCGAGGATCTCGTCGTGACCCATGGCGATGCCTGCTTGCCGAATATCATGGTGGA
AAATGGCCGCTTTTCTGGATTCATCGACTGTGGCCGGCTGGGTGTGGCGGACCGCTATCAGGACATAGCG
TTGGCTACCCGTGATATTGCTGAAGAGCTTGGCGGCGAATGGGCTGACCGCTTCCTCGTGCTTTACGGTA
TCGCCGCTCCCGATTCGCAGCGCATCGCCTTCTATCGCCTTCTTGACGAGTTCTTCTGAGCGGGACTCTG
GGGTTCGAAATGACCGACCAAGCGACGCCCAACCTGCCATCACGAGATTTCGATTCCACCGCCGCCTTCT
ATGAAAGGTTGGGCTTCGGAATCGTTTTCCGGGACGCCGGCTGGATGATCCTCCAGCGCGGGGATCTCAT
GCTGGAGTTCTTCGCCCACCCTAGGGGGAGGCTAACTGAAACACGGAAGGAGACAATACCGGAAGGAACC
CGCGCTATGACGGCAATAAAAAGACAGAATAAAACGCACGGTGTTGGGTCGTTTGTTCATAAACGCGGGG
TTCGGTCCCAGGGCTGGCACTCTGTCGATACCCCACCGAGACCCCATTGGGGCCAATACGCCCGCGTTTC
TTCCTTTTCCCCACCCCACCCCCCAAGTTCGGGTGAAGGCCCAGGGCTCGCAGCCAACGTCGGGGCGGCA
GGCCCTGCCATAGCCTCAGGTTACTCATATATACTTTAGATTGATTTAAAACTTCATTTTTAATTTAAAA
GGATCTAGGTGAAGATCCTTTTTGATAATCTCATGACCAAAATCCCTTAACGTGAGTTTTCGTTCCACTG
AGCGTCAGACCCCGTAGAAAAGATCAAAGGATCTTCTTGAGATCCTTTTTTTCTGCGCGTAATCTGCTGC
TTGCAAACAAAAAAACCACCGCTACCAGCGGTGGTTTGTTTGCCGGATCAAGAGCTACCAACTCTTTTTC
CGAAGGTAACTGGCTTCAGCAGAGCGCAGATACCAAATACTGTTCTTCTAGTGTAGCCGTAGTTAGGCCA
CCACTTCAAGAACTCTGTAGCACCGCCTACATACCTCGCTCTGCTAATCCTGTTACCAGTGGCTGCTGCC
AGTGGCGATAAGTCGTGTCTTACCGGGTTGGACTCAAGACGATAGTTACCGGATAAGGCGCAGCGGTCGG
GCTGAACGGGGGGTTCGTGCACACAGCCCAGCTTGGAGCGAACGACCTACACCGAACTGAGATACCTACA
GCGTGAGCTATGAGAAAGCGCCACGCTTCCCGAAGGGAGAAAGGCGGACAGGTATCCGGTAAGCGGCAGG
GTCGGAACAGGAGAGCGCACGAGGGAGCTTCCAGGGGGAAACGCCTGGTATCTTTATAGTCCTGTCGGGT
TTCGCCACCTCTGACTTGAGCGTCGATTTTTGTGATGCTCGTCAGGGGGGCGGAGCCTATGGAAAAACGC
CAGCAACGCGGCCTTTTTACGGTTCCTGGCCTTTTGCTGGCCTTTTGCTCACATGTTCTTTCCTGCGTTA
TCCCCTGATTCTGTGGATAACCGTATTACCGCCATGCATTAGTTA
Features (pLannotate 1.2.2; 14 found; start..end, strand, type, name):
     55..358     +  enhancer       CMV enhancer: human cytomegalovirus immediate early enhancer
    359..562     +  promoter       CMV promoter: human cytomegalovirus (CMV) immediate early promoter
    707..1429    +  CDS            Mecp2 (fragment): MECP2_RAT - Experimental evidence at protein level: Swiss-Prot protein existence level 1. Chromosomal protein that binds to methylated DNA. It can bind specifically to a single methyl-CpG pair. It is not influenced by sequences flanking the methyl-CpGs. Mediates transcriptional repression through interaction with histone deacetylase and the corepressor SIN3A. Binds both 5-methylcytosine (5mC) and 5-hydroxymethylcytosine (5hmC)- containing DNA, with a preference for 5-methylcytosine (5mC). From Rattus norvegicus (Rat).
   1451..2170    +  CDS            EGFP: the original enhanced GFP (Yang et al., 1996) mammalian codon-optimized
   2187..2270    +  CDS            large T antigen (fragment): large T antigen from SV40 (simian virus 40)
   2293..2414    +  polyA_signal   SV40 poly(A) signal: SV40 polyadenylation signal
   2448..2876    -  rep_origin     f1 ori (sequence partly withheld): f1 bacteriophage origin of replication; arrow indicates direction of (+) strand synthesis
   2903..3007    +  promoter       AmpR promoter: bla
   3009..3366    +  promoter       SV40 promoter: SV40 enhancer and early promoter
   3401..4195    +  CDS            NeoR/KanR: aminoglycoside phosphotransferase from Tn5; aph(3')-II (or nptII); confers resistance to neomycin, kanamycin, and G418 (Geneticin®)
   4216..4368    +  CDS            ble (fragment): BLE_KLEPN - Experimental evidence at protein level: Swiss-Prot protein existence level 1. Binding protein with a strong affinity to the bleomycin family of antibiotics. Binds to CL990; an antimitotic-antibiotic compound. From Klebsiella pneumoniae.
   4427..4474    +  polyA_signal   HSV TK poly(A) signal: herpes simplex virus thymidine kinase polyadenylation signal (Cole and Stacy, 1985)
   4565..4581    -  polyA_signal   bGH poly(A) signal (fragment): bovine growth hormone polyadenylation signal
   4803..5391    +  rep_origin     ori: high-copy-number ColE1/pMB1/pBR322/pUC origin of replication
