[The description below was written by a language model from this plasmid's Addgene catalogue record and pLannotate feature annotations shown in this document.]
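Description:
pEGFP-N1_MeCP2(deltaNC) is a mammalian expression plasmid built on the Clontech pEGFP-N1 backbone, carrying a truncated mouse MeCP2 cDNA (e2 isoform) fused in frame to EGFP. The insert was cloned between XhoI and NotI sites, both retained, and the full construct is about 5.5 kb. It replicates at high copy in E. coli from a ColE1/pUC-type origin and also carries an f1 phage origin. A single Tn5 aminoglycoside phosphotransferase gene (NeoR/KanR) serves both hosts. A bacterial bla-type promoter drives it for kanamycin selection in bacteria, while the adjacent SV40 enhancer/early promoter and the HSV TK polyadenylation signal allow G418 selection of transfected mammalian cells.

The expression cassette uses the human cytomegalovirus immediate early enhancer and promoter to drive the MeCP2 deltaNC open reading frame, followed by EGFP at the C terminus and the SV40 poly(A) signal. The "deltaNC" mutation is recorded as deletion of the N- and C-terminal regions of the protein. In line with this, the automated annotation detects only a fragment of roughly 720 bp matching Mecp2, which it labels by homology to the rat protein although the catalogue states a mouse origin. MeCP2 is a chromosomal protein that binds methylated CpG DNA and mediates transcriptional repression through corepressor recruitment. The short matches to SV40 large T antigen, ble and bGH poly(A) are probably incidental backbone hits rather than functional elements.

The depositor and sequencing-derived records agree in length and feature order, differing only by a small coordinate offset. The stated purpose is expression of the truncated protein in mammalian cells, where the EGFP fusion allows visualisation. The associated study concerns truncated MeCP2 and rescue of Rett syndrome-like defects.
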