Addgene plasmid #110190: pEGFP-N1_MeCP2(deltaNC)
Purpose: Expression of mouse MeCP2 (deltaNC) in mammalian cells
Depositing lab: Adrian Bird. Depositing organization: University of Edinburgh. Publication: Radically truncated MeCP2 rescues Rett syndrome-like neurological defects. Tillotson R, Selfridge J, Koerner MV, Gadalla KKE, Guy J, De Sousa D, Hector RD, Cobb SR, Bird A. Nature. 2017 Oct 19;550(7676):398-401. doi: 10.1038/nature24058. Epub 2017 Oct 11. PubMed 29019980.
Backbone
  Vector backbone: pEGFP-N1
  Backbone manufacturer: Clontech
  Backbone size w/o insert (bp): 3938
  Vector type: Mammalian Expression
Growth in bacteria
  Bacterial resistance: Kanamycin, 50 μg/mL
  Growth temperature: 37°C
  Growth strain: DH5alpha
  Copy number: High Copy
Gene/Insert
  Gene/Insert name: MeCP2_e2 delta NC (mouse cDNA) - EGFP
  Species: M. musculus (mouse)
  Insert size (bp): 1573
  Mutation: delta N and C termini
  Entrez Gene: Mecp2 (a.k.a. 1500041B07Rik, D630021H01Rik, Mbd5, WBP10)
  Promoter: CMV
  Tag / fusion protein: EGFP (C terminal on insert)
  Cloning method: Restriction Enzyme; 5′ cloning site XhoI (not destroyed); 3′ cloning site NotI (not destroyed)
  Sequencing primers: 5′ aaatgtcgtaacaactccgc; 3′ acaaaccacaactagaatgcag
Terms and licenses: Academic/Nonprofit Terms; Industry Terms: Not Available to Industry
How to cite: pEGFP-N1_MeCP2(deltaNC) was a gift from Adrian Bird (Addgene plasmid # 110190 ; http://n2t.net/addgene:110190 ; RRID:Addgene_110190)
