>Addgene plasmid #110190 | pEGFP-N1_MeCP2(deltaNC) | depositor partial sequence | sequence record 207359 | insert up to restriction sites: 5' XhoI and 3' NotI (includes EGFP sequence preceded by GSSGSSG linker)
CTCGAGCTTCGAATTCTGCAATTGGTCGACGGTACCGCGGGCCCGGGATCCACCGGTCGCCACCATGGTA
GCTGGGATGTTAGGGCTCAGGGAGGAAAAGCCAGCAGTGCCAGAAGCCTCGGCTTCCCCCAAACAGCGGC
GCTCCATTATCCGTGACCGGGGACCTATGTATGATGACCCCACCTTGCCTGAAGGTTGGACACGAAAGCT
CAAACAAAGGAAGTCTGGCCGATCTGCTGGAAAGTATGATGTATATTTGATCAATCCCCAGGGAAAAGCT
TTTCGCTCTAAAGTAGAATTGATTGCATACTTTGAAAAGGTGGGAGACACCTCCTTGGACCCTAATGATT
TTGACTTCACGGTAACTGGGAGAGGGAGCCCCTCCAGGAGAGAGCAGAAACCACCTAAGAAGCCCAAATC
TCCCAAAGCTCCAGGAACTGGCAGGGGTCGGGGACGCCCCAAAGGGAGCGGCACTGGGAGACCAAAGGCA
GCAGCATCAGAAGGTGTTCAGGTGAAAAGGGTCCTGGAGAAGAGCCCTGGGAAACTTGTTGTCAAGATGC
CTTTCCAAGCATCGCCTGGGGGTAAGGGTGAGGGAGGTGGGGCTACCACATCTGCCCAGGTCATGGTGAT
CAAACGCCCTGGCAGAAAGCGAAAAGCTGAAGCTGACCCCCAGGCCATTCCTAAGAAACGGGGTAGAAAG
CCTGGGAGTGTGGTGGCAGCTGCTGCAGCTGAGGCCAAAAAGAAAGCCGTGAAGGAGTCTTCCATACGGT
CTGTGCATGAGACTGTGCTCCCCATCAAGAAGCGCAAGACCCGGGAGACGGTCGGGAGCTCCGGCAGTTC
TGGAATGGTGAGCAAGGGCGAGGAGCTGTTCACCGGGGTGGTGCCCATCCTGGTCGAGCTGGACGGCGAC
GTAAACGGCCACAAGTTCAGCGTGTCCGGCGAGGGCGAGGGCGATGCCACCTACGGCAAGCTGACCCTGA
AGTTCATCTGCACCACCGGCAAGCTGCCCGTGCCCTGGCCCACCCTCGTGACCACCCTGACCTACGGCGT
GCAGTGCTTCAGCCGCTACCCCGACCACATGAAGCAGCACGACTTCTTCAAGTCCGCCATGCCCGAAGGC
TACGTCCAGGAGCGCACCATCTTCTTCAAGGACGACGGCAACTACAAGACCCGCGCCGAGGTGAAGTTCG
AGGGCGACACCCTGGTGAACCGCATCGAGCTGAAGGGCATCGACTTCAAGGAGGACGGCAACATCCTGGG
GCACAAGCTGGAGTACAACTACAACAGCCACAACGTCTATATCATGGCCGACAAGCAGAAGAACGGCATC
AAGGTGAACTTCAAGATCCGCCACAACATCGAGGACGGCAGCGTGCAGCTCGCCGACCACTACCAGCAGA
ACACCCCCATCGGCGACGGCCCCGTGCTGCTGCCCGACAACCACTACCTGAGCACCCAGTCCGCCCTGAG
CAAAGACCCCAACGAGAAGCGCGATCACATGGTCCTGCTGGAGTTCGTGACCGCCGCCGGGATCACTCTC
GGCATGGACGAGCTGTACAAGTAAAGCGGCCGC
